>Addgene plasmid #205417 | pAAV-CMV-FLEXfrt-SaCas9-U6-sgNtsr1(guide_2) | addgene full sequence | sequence record 408513 | Addgene NGS Result
GCGGCCTCTAGACTCGAGGCGTTGACATTGATTATTGACTAGTTATTAATAGTAATCAATTACGGGGTCA
TTAGTTCATAGCCCATATATGGAGTTCCGCGTTACATAACTTACGGTAAATGGCCCGCCTGGCTGACCGC
CCAACGACCCCCGCCCATTGACGTCAATAATGACGTATGTTCCCATAGTAACGCCAATAGGGACTTTCCA
TTGACGTCAATGGGTGGAGTATTTACGGTAAACTGCCCACTTGGCAGTACATCAAGTGTATCATATGCCA
AGTACGCCCCCTATTGACGTCAATGACGGTAAATGGCCCGCCTGGCATTATGCCCAGTACATGACCTTAT
GGGACTTTCCTACTTGGCAGTACATCTACGTATTAGTCATCGCTATTACCATGGTGATGCGGTTTTGGCA
GTACATCAATGGGCGTGGATAGCGGTTTGACTCACGGGGATTTCCAAGTCTCCACCCCATTGACGTCAAT
GGGAGTTTGTTTTGGCACCAAAATCAACGGGACTTTCCAAAATGTCGTAACAACTCCGCCCCATTGACGC
AAATGGGCGGTAGGCGTGTACGGTGGGAGGTCTATATAAGCAGAGCTCTCTGGCTAACTACCGGTGCTAG
CGTCGACAGAATTGGATCCGAAGTTCCTATTCTCTAGAAAGTATAGGAACTTCCAAGGCCTGAAGTTCCT
ATTCTTCAAAAGGTATAGGAACTTCGCGGCCGCTTGATATCTTGGCGCGCCTTAAGCGTAATCTGGAACA
TCGTATGGGTAAGCGTAATCTGGAACATCGTATGGGTAAGCGTAATCTGGAACATCGTATGGGTAGGATC
CCTTTTTCTTTTTTGCCTGGCCGGCCTTTCTCGTGGCCGCCGGCCTTTTGCCCTTTTTGATGATCTGAGG
GTGCTTCTTAGATTTCACTTCATACAGGTTGCCCAGAATGTCTGTGCTGTACTTCTTAATGCTCTGGGTC
TTGGAGGCGATTGTCTTAATGATCCTGGGGGGCCTCTTGTCGTTCATGTTTTCCAGGTACTCGCGGTAGG
TGATGTCGATCATGTTCACTTCGATCCGGTTCAGCAGGTCGTTGTTCACGCCGATCACTCTATACAGCTC
GCCGTTGATCTTGATCAGATCGTTGTTGTAGAAGGAGGCGATAAACTCGGCCTGGTTGCTGATCTTCTTC
AGCTTCTTAGCTTCCTCATAGCACTTGCTATTCACTTCGTAGTAGTTTTCTTTTTTGATCACATCCAGAT
TCTTCACGGTCACGAACTTGTACACGCCATTGTCCAGGTACACGTCGAATCTGTAGGGCTTCAGGGACAG
CTTCACGACCTTGTTTCTGCTGTTGGGGTAGTCGTCGGTGATGTCCAGATGGGCGTTCAGTTTGTTGCCG
TAATACTTAATCTTCTTGATCACGGGGCCGTTGTCCTTTTTGGAGTACTTGGTCAGGTAGTTCCCGGTTT
CCTCGTAGTACTTGTACAGGGGATTCTTCTCGTCGCCGTACTGTTCCATAATCAGCTTCAGTTTCTGGTA
GGTCTGGGGGTCGTGGTGGTACATCAGCAGCTTTTCGGGGCTCTTGTTGATCAGCTTTTTCAGCTTGTCA
TTGTCCTTGTCGTACAGGCCGTTCAGATTGTTCACGATCAGGGTGTTGCCCTTGTCGTCCTTCCGGGTGG
AGTACAGGGTGTCGTTAATCAGCTCTCTATTAGGCTTCTTGTCCACCCGGTGGCTGTACTTGTAGTCCTT
GAAGTCCTTAATGTGCTTGATCTGGTGGGGGGTGATGAAGATCTCTTTGTACTCCTGCTCGGTTTCGATC
TCGGGCATGCTCTCGGCCTGCTTTTCCTCGAACATCTGGTTTTCCATCACTTTTTTGGCCTTGTCCAGTT
TCTTCCACTCTTTGAAGATGAAATCGGCGTTGGCAATGATCAGGGCGTCCTCGGCGTGGTGCTTGTACCC
CTTGTTCCGCTCTTTCTTAAACTTCCACTTCCGCCGCAGAAAGCTGGTGAAGCCGCCATTGATGGACTTC
ACTTTCACGTCCAGGTTGTTCACTCTGAAGTAGCTCCGCAGCAGGTTCATCAGGCCTCTGGTGGCGTATC
TGGTATCCACCAGGTTCCGGTTGATGAAGTCTTTCTGCACGGAGAACCTGTTGATGTCCCGTTCTTCCAG
CAGATACTCTTTCTTGGTCTTGCTGATTCTGCCCTTGCCCTTGGCCAGATTCAGGATGTGCTTCTTGAAG
GTTTCGTAGCTGATCTTGCTGTCGCTGCTGCTCAGGTACTGGAATGGGGTCCGGTTGCCCTTCTTGCTGT
TTTCTTCCTGCTTCACGAGCACCTTGTTGTTGAAGCTGTTGTCGAAGGACACGCTTCTGGGGATGATGTG
GTCCACCTCATAGTTGAAGGGGTTGTTCAGCAGATCTTCCAGAGGGATGGCTTCCAGGCTGTACAGGCAC
TTGCCTTCCTGCATGTCGTGCAGCTTGATCTTCTCGATCAGGTACTTGGCGTTCTCTTTGCCGGTGGTCC
GGATGATTTCCTCGATCCGCTCGTTGGTCTGCCGGTTCCGCTTCTGCATCTCGTTGATCATTTTCTGGGC
GTCCTTGGAGTTCTTCTCGCGGGCCAGCTCGATAATGATGTCGTTGGGCAGGCCGTACTTCTTGATGATG
GCGTTGATCACTTTGATGCTCTGGATGAAGCTTCTCTTCACGACGGGGCTCAGGATGAAGTCGTCCACCA
GGGTGGTGGGGATCTCTTTCTGCTGGGACAGGTCCACCTTCTTGGGCACCAGCTTCAGCCGGTTGAAGAT
AGCGATCTGGTTGTCGTTGGTGTGCCACAGCTCGTCCAGGATCAGGTTGATGGCCTTCAGGCTCAGGTTG
TGGGTGCCGGTATAGCCCTTCAGATTAGAGATCTGCTCGATCTCTTCCTGGGTCAGCTCGGAGTTCAGAT
TGGTCAGTTCTTCCTGGATGTCCTCGCTGCTCTGGTAGATGGTCAGGATCTTGGCAATCTGATCCAGCAG
CTCGGCGTTCTCAATAATCTCTTTCCGGGCGGTAATGTCCTTGATGTCGTGGTACACCTTCAGGTTGGTG
AACTCGGGCTTGCCGGTGCTGGTCACTCTGTAGCCCTTAATATCCTCTTCGTTCACGAGGATTTCTTTGG
CGATCTGCTTCAGGGTGGGCTTCTTCTTCTGCTTGAACACGTTCTCGATGATCTGGAACTTCTCGTAATA
TTCCAGCTTCTCGTTCTCGTCCCTGGTGATCACGAGATTGTTCAGGTCGTTCAGGGCGTTGTACAGGTCG
GCGTTGTAGGCGTACTTCACGCTCCGCAGTTCCTCGGGGAAGTAGGTGCAGTGGCCCATCAGCATCTCGT
ACCATTCTTTGATGTCCTTCCAGCCGAAGGGGCTGCCCTCGCCAGGTCCCTCATAGTAGGTCCGCCGGGT
TTCCAGCAGGTCGATGTAGGTGTCGATGAAGCTCTGGTCCAGCTGGTGGTAGGCCTTCTGCACCTTCAGC
AGCTGTTTGGCTTCTTTCACGTAGTCGCTGGTCTTGAATCTGTTGATGCTGCCCCGCACTTCGCCGTCTT
TCTTCAGCCGTTCCAGCTGCAGTTCGGCCACGTATTTCTCTTCCAGGGCCTTGCTGTTCCGGCTGATCTG
CTCTTTGGTGGACAGCTCGTTGCCGGTGTCCTCTTCCACCTCGTTCACGTTGTGCACGCCTCTTCTCTTG
GCCAGGTGCAGCAGGGCGGCAGAGAACTCTTCCTCGCTCAGCTTCTGGCTCAGGCCCTTCACTCTGGCCT
CGTAGGGGTTGATGCCGCTCAGCTCGCTGTGGTCGGTCAGCAGGTTGTAGTCGAACAGCAGCTTCTTCAC
TCTCTGGATTCTATGCCGCCTCCGCCGCTTCAGCCTTCTGGCGCCTCTCTTGCTCCGCCTGCCCTCGTTG
TTTTCCACGTTGGCCTCTTTGAACAGCCGCACGCCGGCATCGATCACGTCCCGTGTCTCGTAGTCGATGA
TGCCGTAGCCCACGCTGGTGATGCCGATGTCCAGGCCCAGGATGTAGTTCCGCTTGGCTGCTGGGACTCC
GTGGATACCGACCTTCCGCTTCTTCTTTGGGGCCATGCGGCCGCTGCAGACCGGTTTAGATCTTTACTAG
TTTAAGCTTCAATTGGAAGTTCCTATTCTTTCTAGAGTATAGGAACTTCCTGCAGTAGGCTAGCGAAGTT
CCTATTCCTTTTGAAGTATAGGAACTTCGTCGAGGGGGGGCCCGAGCTTATCGATGAATTCCTAGAGCTC
GCTGATCAGCCTCGACTGTGCCTTCTAGTTGCCAGCCATCTGTTGTTTGCCCCTCCCCCGTGCCTTCCTT
GACCCTGGAAGGTGCCACTCCCACTGTCCTTTCCTAATAAAATGAGGAAATTGCATCGCATTGTCTGAGT
AGGTGTCATTCTATTCTGGGGGGTGGGGTGGGGCAGGACAGCAAGGGGGAGGATTGGGAAGAGAATAGCA
GGCATGCTGGGGAGGTACCGAGGGCCTATTTCCCATGATTCCTTCATATTTGCATATACGATACAAGGCT
GTTAGAGAGATAATTGGAATTAATTTGACTGTAAACACAAAGATATTAGTACAAAATACGTGACGTAGAA
AGTAATAATTTCTTGGGTAGTTTGCAGTTTTAAAATTATGTTTTAAAATGGACTATCATATGCTTACCGT
AACTTGAAAGTATTTCGATTTCTTGGCTTTATATATCTTGTGGAAAGGACGAAACACCGCTTGGTGCGGC
TGCGGGACATGTTTTAGTACTCTGGAAACAGAATCTACTAAAACAAGGCAAAATGCCGTGTTTATCTCGT
CAACTTGTTGGCGAGATTTTTGCGGCCGCAGGAACCCCTAGTGATGGAGTTGGCCACTCCCTCTCTGCGC
GCTCGCTCGCTCACTGAGGCCGGGCGACCAAAGGTCGCCCGACGCCCGGGCTTTGCCCGGGCGGCCTCAG
TGAGCGAGCGAGCGCGCAGCTGCCTGCAGGGGCGCCTGATGCGGTATTTTCTCCTTACGCATCTGTGCGG
TATTTCACACCGCATA
[95 nt withheld, positions 5057-5151]
T
[46 nt withheld, positions 5153-5198]
C
[141 nt withheld, positions 5200-5340]
CCTTTGACGTTGGAGTCCACGTTCTTT
[37 nt withheld, positions 5368-5404]
ACTCTATCTCGGGCTATTCTTTTGATTTATAAGGGATTTTGCCGATTTCGGTCTATTGGTTAAAAAATGA
GCTGATTTAACAAAAATTTAACGCGAATTTTAACAAAATATTAACGTTTACAATTTTATGGTGCACTCTC
AGTACAATCTGCTCTGATGCCGCATAGTTAAGCCAGCCCCGACACCCGCCAACACCCGCTGACGCGCCCT
GACGGGCTTGTCTGCTCCCGGCATCCGCTTACAGACAAGCTGTGACCGTCTCCGGGAGCTGCATGTGTCA
GAGGTTTTCACCGTCATCACCGAAACGCGCGAGACGAAAGGGCCTCGTGATACGCCTATTTTTATAGGTT
AATGTCATGATAATAATGGTTTCTTAGACGTCAGGTGGCACTTTTCGGGGAAATGTGCGCGGAACCCCTA
TTTGTTTATTTTTCTAAATACATTCAAATATGTATCCGCTCATGAGACAATAACCCTGATAAATGCTTCA
ATAATATTGAAAAAGGAAGAGTATGAGTATTCAACATTTCCGTGTCGCCCTTATTCCCTTTTTTGCGGCA
TTTTGCCTTCCTGTTTTTGCTCACCCAGAAACGCTGGTGAAAGTAAAAGATGCTGAAGATCAGTTGGGTG
CACGAGTGGGTTACATCGAACTGGATCTCAACAGCGGTAAGATCCTTGAGAGTTTTCGCCCCGAAGAACG
TTTTCCAATGATGAGCACTTTTAAAGTTCTGCTATGTGGCGCGGTATTATCCCGTATTGACGCCGGGCAA
GAGCAACTCGGTCGCCGCATACACTATTCTCAGAATGACTTGGTTGAGTACTCACCAGTCACAGAAAAGC
ATCTTACGGATGGCATGACAGTAAGAGAATTATGCAGTGCTGCCATAACCATGAGTGATAACACTGCGGC
CAACTTACTTCTGACAACGATCGGAGGACCGAAGGAGCTAACCGCTTTTTTGCACAACATGGGGGATCAT
GTAACTCGCCTTGATCGTTGGGAACCGGAGCTGAATGAAGCCATACCAAACGACGAGCGTGACACCACGA
TGCCTGTAGCAATGGCAACAACGTTGCGCAAACTATTAACTGGCGAACTACTTACTCTAGCTTCCCGGCA
ACAATTAATAGACTGGATGGAGGCGGATAAAGTTGCAGGACCACTTCTGCGCTCGGCCCTTCCGGCTGGC
TGGTTTATTGCTGATAAATCTGGAGCCGGTGAGCGTGGAAGCCGCGGTATCATTGCAGCACTGGGGCCAG
ATGGTAAGCCCTCCCGTATCGTAGTTATCTACACGACGGGGAGTCAGGCAACTATGGATGAACGAAATAG
ACAGATCGCTGAGATAGGTGCCTCACTGATTAAGCATTGGTAACTGTCAGACCAAGTTTACTCATATATA
CTTTAGATTGATTTAAAACTTCATTTTTAATTTAAAAGGATCTAGGTGAAGATCCTTTTTGATAATCTCA
TGACCAAAATCCCTTAACGTGAGTTTTCGTTCCACTGAGCGTCAGACCCCGTAGAAAAGATCAAAGGATC
TTCTTGAGATCCTTTTTTTCTGCGCGTAATCTGCTGCTTGCAAACAAAAAAACCACCGCTACCAGCGGTG
GTTTGTTTGCCGGATCAAGAGCTACCAACTCTTTTTCCGAAGGTAACTGGCTTCAGCAGAGCGCAGATAC
CAAATACTGTTCTTCTAGTGTAGCCGTAGTTAGGCCACCACTTCAAGAACTCTGTAGCACCGCCTACATA
CCTCGCTCTGCTAATCCTGTTACCAGTGGCTGCTGCCAGTGGCGATAAGTCGTGTCTTACCGGGTTGGAC
TCAAGACGATAGTTACCGGATAAGGCGCAGCGGTCGGGCTGAACGGGGGGTTCGTGCACACAGCCCAGCT
TGGAGCGAACGACCTACACCGAACTGAGATACCTACAGCGTGAGCTATGAGAAAGCGCCACGCTTCCCGA
AGGGAGAAAGGCGGACAGGTATCCGGTAAGCGGCAGGGTCGGAACAGGAGAGCGCACGAGGGAGCTTCCA
GGGGGAAACGCCTGGTATCTTTATAGTCCTGTCGGGTTTCGCCACCTCTGACTTGAGCGTCGATTTTTGT
GATGCTCGTCAGGGGGGCGGAGCCTATGGAAAAACGCCAGCAACGCGGCCTTTTTACGGTTCCTGGCCTT
TTGCTGGCCTTTTGCTCACATGTCCTGCAGGCAGCTGCGCGCTCGCTCGCTCACTGAGGCCGCCCGGGCG
TCGGGCGACCTTTGGTCGCCCGGCCTCAGTGAGCGAGCGAGCGCGCAGAGAGGGAGTGGCCAACTCCATC
ACTAGGGGTTCCT
Features (pLannotate 1.2.2; 21 found; start..end, strand, type, name):
     24..403     +  enhancer       CMV enhancer: human cytomegalovirus immediate early enhancer
    404..607     +  promoter       CMV promoter: human cytomegalovirus (CMV) immediate early promoter
    650..683     +  protein_bind   FRT (minimal): supports FLP-mediated excision but not integration (Turan and Bode, 2011) FLP recombinase from the Saccharomyces cerevisiae 2μ plasmid
    753..781     -  CDS            3xHA (fragment): three tandem HA epitope tags
    792..808     -  CDS            3xHA (fragment): three tandem HA epitope tags
    819..835     -  CDS            3xHA (fragment): three tandem HA epitope tags
    842..889     -  CDS            nucleoplasmin NLS: bipartite nuclear localization signal from nucleoplasmin
    890..4045    -  CDS            cas9: CAS9_STAAU - Experimental evidence at protein level: Swiss-Prot protein existence level 1. CRISPR (clustered regularly interspaced short palindromic repeat) is an adaptive immune system that provides protection against mobile genetic elements (viruses, transposable elements and conjugative plasmids). CRISPR clusters contain spacers, sequences complementary to antecedent mobile elements, and target invading nucleic acids. CRISPR clusters are transcribed and processed into CRISPR RNA (crRNA). In type II CRISPR systems correct processing of pre-crRNA requires a trans- encoded small RNA (tracrRNA)
   4286..4397    +  polyA_signal   bGH poly(A) signal: bovine growth hormone polyadenylation signal
   4500..4740    +  promoter       U6 promoter: RNA polymerase III promoter for human U6 snRNA
   4771..4846    +  misc_RNA       Sa gRNA scaffold: guide RNA scaffold for the Staphylococcus aureus CRISPR/Cas9 system
   4860..5000    +  repeat_region  AAV2 ITR: inverted terminal repeat of adeno-associated virus serotype 2 inverted
   5005..5056    -  misc_feature   bom (fragment): basis of mobility region from pBR322
   5075..5530    +  rep_origin     f1 ori (sequence partly withheld): f1 bacteriophage origin of replication; arrow indicates direction of (+) strand synthesis
   5531..5580    -  misc_feature   bom (fragment): basis of mobility region from pBR322
   5682..5717    -  CDS            rop (fragment): Rop protein, which maintains plasmids at low copy number; rop
   5812..5916    +  promoter       AmpR promoter: bla
   5917..6777    +  CDS            AmpR: β-lactamase; bla; confers resistance to ampicillin, carbenicillin, and related antibiotics
   6948..7536    +  rep_origin     ori: high-copy-number ColE1/pMB1/pBR322/pUC origin of replication
   7609..7636    +  repeat_region  AAV2 ITR (fragment): inverted terminal repeat of adeno-associated virus serotype 2 inverted
   7665..7692    +  repeat_region  AAV2 ITR (fragment): inverted terminal repeat of adeno-associated virus serotype 2 inverted
