[The description below was written by a language model from this plasmid's Addgene catalogue record and pLannotate feature annotations shown in this document.]
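Description:
pAAV-CMV-FLEXfrt-SaCas9-U6-sgNtsr1(guide_2) is an all-in-one AAV transfer plasmid for recombinase-dependent CRISPR mutagenesis of the mouse neurotensin receptor 1 gene (Ntsr1). It was made by inserting a guide spacer into the BsaI sites of the pAAV-FLEXfrt-SaCas9-U6-sgRNA backbone, which destroyed both sites. It is the second of the Ntsr1 guides in this series. In bacteria it is maintained by a high-copy ColE1/pUC-type origin and selected with ampicillin through the bla gene. An f1 phage origin is also present. The recorded use of a recombination-deficient growth strain is consistent with the need to preserve the AAV2 inverted terminal repeats. One ITR is annotated in full, while the other appears only as fragments in the sequencing-derived feature table. The table covers 7,727 nt, slightly less than the catalogue size of 7,745 bp.

Between the ITRs, a CMV enhancer/promoter sits upstream of a Staphylococcus aureus Cas9 coding sequence placed in the antisense orientation. The Cas9 is fused to a nucleoplasmin nuclear localization signal and a 3xHA epitope tag, and a bGH polyadenylation signal follows it. In this FLEXfrt design the inverted cassette is meant to be flipped into the sense orientation by FLP recombinase, so Cas9 is produced only in FLP-expressing cells. Only one minimal FRT site is picked up by the annotation, and the remaining recombination sites implied by the name are not listed. A separate human U6 Pol III promoter constitutively drives the Ntsr1-targeting spacer joined to the SaCas9 guide scaffold. The small size of SaCas9 allows the nuclease and guide to be packaged together in a single AAV. The construct is therefore suited to cell-type-restricted disruption of Ntsr1 in mouse tissue, with HA staining available to detect the nuclease.
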