Addgene plasmid #205417: pAAV-CMV-FLEXfrt-SaCas9-U6-sgNtsr1(guide_2)
Purpose: Mutagenesis of Ntsr1, second guide
Depositing lab: Larry Zweifel. Depositing organization: University of Washington.
Backbone
  Vector backbone: pAAV-FLEXfrt-SaCas9-U6-sgRNA (#124845)
  Backbone size w/o insert (bp): 7725
  Total vector size (bp): 7745
  Vector type: AAV, CRISPR
Growth in bacteria
  Bacterial resistance: Ampicillin, 100 μg/mL
  Growth temperature: 37°C
  Growth strain: NEB Stable
  Copy number: High Copy
Gene/Insert
  Gene/Insert name: Ntsr1
  gRNA/shRNA sequence: CTTGGTGCGGCTGCGGGACAT
  Species: M. musculus (mouse)
  Entrez Gene: Ntsr1 (a.k.a. NT-1R, NTR-1, NTR1)
  Promoter: U6
  Cloning method: Restriction Enzyme; 5′ cloning site BsaI (destroyed during cloning); 3′ cloning site BsaI (destroyed during cloning)
  Sequencing primers: 5′ GACTATCATATGCTTACCGT
Terms and licenses: Academic/Nonprofit Terms; Industry Terms: Not Available to Industry
How to cite: pAAV-CMV-FLEXfrt-SaCas9-U6-sgNtsr1(guide_2) was a gift from Larry Zweifel (Addgene plasmid # 205417 ; http://n2t.net/addgene:205417 ; RRID:Addgene_205417)
